>Addgene plasmid #122886 | pICE ADE2-URA3 | addgene full sequence | sequence record 238924 | Addgene NGS Result
ACAAGCCCGTCAGGGCGCGTCAGCGGGTGTTGGCGGGTGTCGGGGCTGGCTTAACTATGCGGCATCAGAG
CAGATTGTACTGAGAGTGCACCATATGCGGTGTGAAATACCGCACAGATGCGTAAGGAGAAAATACCGCA
TCAGGAAATTGTAAGCGTTAATATTTTGTTAAAATTCGCGTTAAATTTTTGTTAAATCAGCTCATTTTTT
AACCAATAGGCCGAAATCGGCAAAATCCCTTATAAATCAAAAGAATAGATCTGAATTAATTCTTGAATAA
TACATAACTTTTCTTAAAAGAATCAAAGACAGATAAAATTTAAGAGATATTAAATATTAGTGAGAAGCCG
AGAATTTTGTAACACCAACATAACACTGACATCTTTAACAACTTTTAATTATGATACATTTCTTACGTCA
TGATTGATTATTACAGCTATGCTGACAAATGACTCTTGTTGCATGGCTACGAACCGGGTAATACTAAGTG
ATTGACTCTTGCTGACCTTTTATTAAGAACTAAATGGACAATATTATGGAGCATTTCATGTATAAATTGG
TGCGTAAAATCGTTGGATCTCTCTTCTAAGTACATCCTACTATAACAATCAAGAAAAACAAGAAAATCGG
ACAAAACAATCAAGTATGGATTCTAGAACAGTTGGTATATTAGGAGGGGGACAATTGGGACGTATGATTG
TTGAGGCAGCAAACAGGCTCAACATTAAGACGGTAATACTAGATGCTGAAAATTCTCCTGCCAAACAAAT
AAGCAACTCCAATGACCACGTTAATGGCTCCTTTTCCAATCCTCTTGATATCGAAAAACTAGCTGAAAAA
TGTGATGTGCTAACGATTGAGATTGAGCATGTTGATGTTCCTACACTAAAGAATCTTCAAGTAAAACATC
CCAAATTAAAAATTTACCCTTCTCCAGAAACAATCAGATTGATACAAGACAAATATATTCAAAAAGAGCA
TTTAATCAAAAATGGTATAGCAGTTACCCAAAGTGTTCCTGTGGAACAAGCCAGTGAGACGTCCCTATTG
AATGTTGGAAGAGATTTGGGTTTTCCATTCGTCTTGAAGTCGAGGACTTTGGCATACGATGGAAGAGGTA
ACTTCGTTGTAAAGAATAAGGAAATGATTCCGGAAGCTTTGGAAGTACTGAAGGATCGTCCTTTGTACGC
CGAAAAATGGGCACCATTTACTAAAGAATTAGCAGTCATGATTGTGAGGTCTGTTAACGGTTTAGTGTTT
TCTTACCCAATTGTAGAGACTATCCACAAGGACAATATTTGTGACTTATGTTATGCGCCTGCTAGAGTTC
CGGACTCCGTTCAACTTAAGGCGAAGTTGTTGGCAGAAAATGCAATCAAATCTTTTCCCGGTTGTGGTAT
ATTTGGTGTGGAAATGTTCTATTTAGAAACAGGGGAATTGCTTATTAACGAAATTGCCCCAAGGCCTCAC
AACTCTGGACATTATACCATTGATGCTTGCGTCACTTCTCAATTTGAAGCTCATTTGAGATCAATATTGG
ATTTGCCAATGCCAAAGAATTTCACATCTTTCTCCACCATTACAACGAACGCCATTATGCTAAATGTTCT
TGGAGACAAACATACAAAAGATAAAGAGCTAGAAACTTGCGAAAGAGCATTGGCGACTCCAGGTTCCTCA
GTGTACTTATATGGAAAAGAGTCTAGACCTAACAGAAAAGTAGGTCACATAAATATTATTGCCTCCAGTA
TGGCGGAATGTGAACAAAGGCTGAACTACATTACAGGTAGAACTGATATTCCAATCAAAATCTCTGTCGC
TCAAAAGTTGGACTTGGAAGCAATGGTCAAACCATTGGTTGGAATCATCATGGGATCAGACTCTGACTTG
CCGGTAATGTCTGCCGCATGTGCGGTTTTAAAAGATTTTGGCGTTCCATTTGAAGTGACAATAGTCTCTG
CTCATAGAACTCCACATAGGATGTCAGCATATGCTATTTCCGCAAGCAAGCGTGGAATTAAAACAATTAT
CGCTGGAGCTGGTGGGGCTGCTCACTTGCCAGGTATGGTGGCTGCAATGACACCACTTCCTGTCATCGGT
GTGCCCGTAAAAGGTTCTTGTCTAGATGGAGTAGATTCTTTACATTCAATTGTGCAAATGCCTAGAGGTG
TTCCAGTAGCTACCGTCGCTATTAATAATAGTACGAACGCTGCGCTGTTGGCTGTCAGACTGCTTGGCGC
TTATGATTCAAGTTATACAACGAAAATGGAACAGTTTTTATTAAAGCAAGAAGAAGAAGTTCTTGTCAAA
GCACAAAAGTTAGAAACTGTCGGTTACGAAGCTTATCTAGAAAACAAGTAATATATAAGTTTATTGATAT
ACTTGTACAGCAAATAATTATAAAATGATATACCTATTTTTTAGGCTTTGTTATGATTACATCAAATGTG
GACTTCATACATAGAAATCAACGCTTACAGGTGTCCTTTTTTAAGAATTTCATACATAAGATCTATGCGG
TGTGAAATACCGCACAGATGCGTAAGGAGAAAATACCGCATCAGGAAATTGTAAGCGTTAATATTTTGTT
AAAATTCGCGTTAAATTTTTGTTAAATCAGCTCATTTTTTAACCAATAGGCCGAAATCGGCAAAATCCCT
TATAAATCAAAAGAATAGACCGAGATAGGGT
[37 nt withheld, positions 2692-2728]
AAAGAACGTGGACTCCAACGTCAAAGG
[49 nt withheld, positions 2756-2804]
T
[91 nt withheld, positions 2806-2896]
G
[124 nt withheld, positions 2898-3021]
CCATTCGCCATTCAGGCTGCGCAACTGTTGGGAAGGGCGATCGGTGCGGGCCTCTTCGCTATTACGCCAG
CTGGCGAAAGGGGGATGTGCTGCAAGGCGATTAAGTTGGGTAACGCCAGGGTTTTCCCAGTCACGACGTT
GTAAAACGACGGCCAGTGAGCGCGCGTAATACGACTCACTATAGGGCGAATTGGGTACCGGGCCCCCCCT
CGAGGTCGACGGTATCGATAAGCTTGATATCGAATTCCTGCAGCCCGGGGGATCCACTAGTTCTAGAGCG
GCCGCCCTCTTAGCGCTTCTTAGGACGGATCGCTTGCCTGTAACTTACACGCGCCTCGTATCTTTTAATG
ATGGAATAATTTGGGAATTTACTCTGTGTTTATTTATTTTTATGTTTTGTATTTGGATTTTAGAAAGTAA
ATAAAGAAGGTAGAAGAGTTACGGAATGAAGAAAAAAAAATAAACAAAGGTTTAAAAAATTTCAACAAAA
AGCGTACTTTACATATATATTTATTAGACAAGAAAAGCAGATTAAATAGATATACATTCGATTAACGATA
AGTAAAATGTAAAATCACAGGATTTTCGTGTGTGGTCTTCTACACAGACAAGATGAAACAATTCGGCATT
AATACCTGAGAGCAGGAAGAGCAAGATAAAAGGTAGTATTTGTTGGCGATCCCCCTAGAGTCTTTTACAT
CTTCGGAAAACAAAAACTATTTTTTCTTTAATTTCTTTTTTTACTTTCTATTTTTAATTTATATATTTAT
ATTAAAAAATTTAAATTATAATTATTTTTATAGCACGTGATGAAAAGGACCCAGGTGGCGCGGCCGCCAC
CGCGGTGGAGCTCCAGCTTTTGTTCCCTTTAGTGAGGGTTAATTGCGCGCTTGGCGTAATCATGGTCATA
GCTGTTTCCTGTGTGAAATTGTTATCCGCTCACAATTCCACACAACATACGAGCCGGAAGCATAAAGTGT
AAAGCCTGGGGTGCCTAATGAGTGAGCTAACTCACATTAATTGCGTTGCGCTCACTGCCCGCTTTCCAGT
CGGGAAACCTGTCGTGCCAGCTGCATTAATGAATCGGCCAACGCGCGGGGAGAGGCGGTTTGCGTATTGG
GCGCTCTTCCGCTTCCTCGCTCACTGACTCGCTGCGCTCGGTCGTTCGGCTGCGGCGAGCGGTATCAGCT
CACTCAAAGGCGGTAATACGGTTATCCACAGAATCAGGGGATAACGCAGGAAAGAACATGTGAGCAAAAG
GCCAGCAAAAGGCCAGGAACCGTAAAAAGGCCGCGTTGCTGGCGTTTTTCCATAGGCTCCGCCCCCCTGA
CGAGCATCACAAAAATCGACGCTCAAGTCAGAGGTGGCGAAACCCGACAGGACTATAAAGATACCAGGCG
TTTCCCCCTGGAAGCTCCCTCGTGCGCTCTCCTGTTCCGACCCTGCCGCTTACCGGATACCTGTCCGCCT
TTCTCCCTTCGGGAAGCGTGGCGCTTTCTCATAGCTCACGCTGTAGGTATCTCAGTTCGGTGTAGGTCGT
TCGCTCCAAGCTGGGCTGTGTGCACGAACCCCCCGTTCAGCCCGACCGCTGCGCCTTATCCGGTAACTAT
CGTCTTGAGTCCAACCCGGTAAGACACGACTTATCGCCACTGGCAGCAGCCACTGGTAACAGGATTAGCA
GAGCGAGGTATGTAGGCGGTGCTACAGAGTTCTTGAAGTGGTGGCCTAACTACGGCTACACTAGAAGAAC
AGTATTTGGTATCTGCGCTCTGCTGAAGCCAGTTACCTTCGGAAAAAGAGTTGGTAGCTCTTGATCCGGC
AAACAAACCACCGCTGGTAGCGGTGGTTTTTTTGTTTGCAAGCAGCAGATTACGCGCAGAAAAAAAGGAT
CTCAAGAAGATCCTTTGATCTTTTCTACGGGGTCTGACGCTCAGTGGAACGAAAACTCACGTTAAGGGAT
TTTGGTCATGAGATTATCAAAAAGGATCTTCACCTAGATCCTTTTAAATTAAAAATGAAGTTTTAAATCA
ATCTAAAGTATATATGAGTAAACTTGGTCTGACAGTTACCAATGCTTAATCAGTGAGGCACCTATCTCAG
CGATCTGTCTATTTCGTTCATCCATAGTTGCCTGACTCCCCGTCGTGTAGATAACTACGATACGGGAGGG
CTTACCATCTGGCCCCAGTGCTGCAATGATACCGCGAGACCCACGCTCACCGGCTCCAGATTTATCAGCA
ATAAACCAGCCAGCCGGAAGGGCCGAGCGCAGAAGTGGTCCTGCAACTTTATCCGCCTCCATCCAGTCTA
TTAATTGTTGCCGGGAAGCTAGAGTAAGTAGTTCGCCAGTTAATAGTTTGCGCAACGTTGTTGCCATTGC
TACAGGCATCGTGGTGTCACGCTCGTCGTTTGGTATGGCTTCATTCAGCTCCGGTTCCCAACGATCAAGG
CGAGTTACATGATCCCCCATGTTGTGCAAAAAAGCGGTTAGCTCCTTCGGTCCTCCGATCGTTGTCAGAA
GTAAGTTGGCCGCAGTGTTATCACTCATGGTTATGGCAGCACTGCATAATTCTCTTACTGTCATGCCATC
CGTAAGATGCTTTTCTGTGACTGGTGAGTACTCAACCAAGTCATTCTGAGAATAGTGTATGCGGCGACCG
AGTTGCTCTTGCCCGGCGTCAATACGGGATAATACCGCGCCACATAGCAGAACTTTAAAAGTGCTCATCA
TTGGAAAACGTTCTTCGGGGCGAAAACTCTCAAGGATCTTACCGCTGTTGAGATCCAGTTCGATGTAACC
CACTCGTGCACCCAACTGATCTTCAGCATCTTTTACTTTCACCAGCGTTTCTGGGTGAGCAAAAACAGGA
AGGCAAAATGCCGCAAAAAAGGGAATAAGGGCGACACGGAAATGTTGAATACTCATACTCTTCCTTTTTC
AATATTATTGAAGCATTTATCAGGGTTATTGTCTCATGAGCGGATACATATTTGAATGTATTTAGAAAAA
TAAACAAATAGGGGTTCCGCGCACATTTCCCCGAAAAGTGCCACCTGACGTCTGAAGCTCTAATTTGTGA
GTTTAGTATACATGCATTTACTTATAATACAGTTTTTTAGTTTTGCTGGCCGCATCTTCTCAAATATGCT
TCCCAGCCTGCTTTTCTGTAACGTTCACCCTCTACCTTAGCATCCCTTCCCTTTGCAAATAGTCCTCTTC
CAACAATAATAATGTCAGATCCTGTAGAGACCACATCATCCACGGTTCTATACTGTTGACCCAATGCGTC
TCCCTTGTCATCTAAACCCACACCGGGTGTCATAATCAACCAATCGTAACCTTCATCTCTTCCACCCATG
TCTCTTTGAGCAATAAAGCCGATAACAAAATCTTTGTCGCTCTTCGCAATGTCAACAGTACCCTTAGTAT
ATTCTCCAGTAGATAGGGAGCCCTTGCATGACAATTCTGCTAACATCAAAAGGCCTCTAGGTTCCTTTGT
TACTTCTTCTGCCGCCTGCTTCAAACCGCTAACAATACCTGGGCCCACCACACCGTGTGCATTCGTAATG
TCTGCCCATTCTGCTATTCTGTATACACCCGCAGAGTACTGCAATTTGACTGTATTACCAATGTCAGCAA
ATTTTCTGTCTTCGAAGAGTAAAAAATTGTACTTGGCGGATAATGCCTTTAGCGGCTTAACTGTGCCCTC
CATGGAAAAATCAGTCAAGATATCCACATGTGTTTTTAGTAAACAAATTTTGGGACCTAATGCTTCAACT
AACTCCAGTAATTCCTTGGTGGTACGAACATCCAATGAAGCACACAAGTTTGTTTGCTTTTCGTGCATGA
TATTAAATAGCTTGGCAGCAACAGGACTAGGATGAGTAGCAGCACGTTCCTTATATGTAGCTTTCGACAT
GATTTATCTTCGTTTCCTGCAGGTTTTTGTTCTGTGCAGTTGGGTTAAGAATACTGGGCAATTTCATGTT
TCTTCAACACTACATATGCGTATATATACCAATCTAAGTCTGTGCTCCTTCCTTCGTTCTTCCTTCTGTT
CGGAGATTACCGAATCAAAAAAATTTCAAGGAAACCGAAATCAAAAAAAAGAATAAAAAAAAAATGATGA
ATTGAAAAGCTGTGGTATGGTGCATCATGACATTAACCTATAAAAATAGGCGTATCACGAGGCCCTTTCG
TCTCGCGCGTTTCGGTGATGACGGTGAAAACCTCTGACACATGCAGCTCCCGGAGACGGTCACAGCTTGT
CTGTAAGCGGATGCCGGGAGCAG
Features (pLannotate 1.2.2; 22 found; start..end, strand, type, name):
     46..145     +  misc_feature   bom (fragment): basis of mobility region from pBR322
    146..259     -  rep_origin     f1 ori (fragment): f1 bacteriophage origin of replication; arrow indicates direction of (+) strand synthesis
    270..645     +  promoter       ADE2 promoter: S. cerevisiae ADE2
    646..2358    +  CDS            ADE2: PUR6_YEAST - Experimental evidence at protein level: Swiss-Prot protein existence level 1. From Saccharomyces cerevisiae (strain ATCC 204508 / S288c) (Baker's yeast).
   2514..2565    +  misc_feature   bom (fragment): basis of mobility region from pBR322
   2593..3021    -  rep_origin     f1 ori (sequence partly withheld): f1 bacteriophage origin of replication; arrow indicates direction of (+) strand synthesis
   3025..3180    -  CDS            lacZα (fragment): LacZα fragment of β-galactosidase; lacZ fragment
   3188..3206    +  promoter       T7 promoter: promoter for bacteriophage T7 RNA polymerase
   3215..3307    -  misc_feature   MCS (fragment): pBluescript multiple cloning site
   3329..3832    -  misc_feature   CEN/ARS: S. cerevisiae CEN6 centromere fused to an autonomously replicating sequence
   3851..3874    -  misc_feature   MCS (fragment): pBluescript multiple cloning site
   3887..3905    -  promoter       T3 promoter: promoter for bacteriophage T3 RNA polymerase
   3950..3966    -  protein_bind   lac operator: The lac repressor binds to the lac operator to inhibit transcription in E. coli. This inhibition can be relieved by adding lactose or isopropyl-β-D-thiogalactopyranoside (IPTG). lac repressor encoded by lacI
   3974..4004    -  promoter       lac promoter: promoter for the E. coli lac operon
   4019..4040    -  protein_bind   CAP binding site: CAP binding activates transcription in the presence of cAMP. E. coli catabolite activator protein
   4053..4145    -  CDS            lacI (fragment): lac repressor; lacI; The lac repressor binds to the lac operator to inhibit transcription in E. coli. This inhibition can be relieved by adding lactose or isopropyl-β-D-thiogalactopyranoside (IPTG).
   4328..4916    -  rep_origin     ori: high-copy-number ColE1/pMB1/pBR322/pUC origin of replication
   5087..5947    -  CDS            AmpR: β-lactamase; bla; confers resistance to ampicillin, carbenicillin, and related antibiotics
   5948..6052    -  promoter       AmpR promoter: bla
   6138..6941    -  CDS            URA3: orotidine-5'-phosphate decarboxylase, required for uracil biosynthesis; S. cerevisiae URA3; yeast auxotrophic marker, counterselectable with 5-fluoroorotic acid (5-FOA)
   6942..7157    -  promoter       URA3 promoter: S. cerevisiae URA3
   7223..7258    +  CDS            rop (fragment): Rop protein, which maintains plasmids at low copy number; rop
