[The description below was written by a language model from this plasmid's Addgene catalogue record and pLannotate feature annotations shown in this document.]
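Description:
pICE ADE2-URA3 is an empty-backbone yeast/E. coli shuttle vector of the ICE ("Integration after CEN Excision") series, about 7.3 kb in the sequenced record. It is designed to combine yeast recombination cloning with later stable integration into the genome. In bacteria it is maintained at high copy from a ColE1/pUC-type origin and selected with ampicillin through the β-lactamase gene and its native promoter. An f1 phage origin and small remnants of pBR322-derived sequence (bom, rop and lacI fragments) are also annotated, carried over from the parental vectors.

For yeast, the plasmid carries two S. cerevisiae marker cassettes, each driven by its own promoter. These are URA3, an auxotrophic marker that can be counterselected with 5-FOA, and ADE2, which encodes an adenine biosynthesis enzyme. A CEN6/ARS element sits inside the pBluescript-style polylinker, flanked on both sides by MCS fragments and bracketed by T7 and T3 promoters, with lacZα and lac promoter/operator elements adjacent. The centromere and replication sequence allow the plasmid to replicate as a stable, low-copy episome. This lets inserts be assembled by homologous recombination in yeast.

As the ICE name and stated purpose indicate, the CEN/ARS is then removed so that the plasmid can no longer replicate autonomously and behaves as an integrating vector. The plasmid name suggests that ADE2 and URA3 serve as the targeting locus and the selection marker, but the record does not say which plays which role. It also does not give the sites used to excise the CEN. No insert is present, and no yeast promoter for expressing a cloned gene is annotated, so users would supply their own expression cassette.
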