Addgene plasmid #122886: pICE ADE2-URA3
Purpose: (Empty Backbone) ADE2-URA3 ICE plasmid used to facilitate yeast recombination cloning and stable genomic Integration after CEN Excision.
Depositing lab: Randy Hampton. Depositing organization: University of California, San Diego (UCSD). Publication: ICE plasmids: combining the ease of yeast recombination cloning with the stability of genomic integration. Flagg MP, Kao A, Hampton RY. Yeast. 2019 May 10. doi: 10.1002/yea.3400. PubMed 31074531.
Backbone
  Vector backbone: ICE plasmid
  Vector type: Yeast Expression ; Yeast Recombination Cloning
Growth in bacteria
  Bacterial resistance: Ampicillin, 100 μg/mL
  Growth temperature: 37°C
  Growth strain: DH5alpha
  Copy number: High Copy
Gene/Insert
  Gene/Insert name: None
Terms and licenses: Academic/Nonprofit Terms; Industry Terms: Not Available to Industry
How to cite: pICE ADE2-URA3 was a gift from Randy Hampton (Addgene plasmid # 122886 ; http://n2t.net/addgene:122886 ; RRID:Addgene_122886)
